Addgene plasmid #212819: pcDNA5-FRT-TO-EGFR*-CUbo-His6
Purpose: Constitutive or doxycycline-inducible expression of EGFR*-CUbo-His6 in mammalian cells
Depositing lab: Helle Ulrich. Depositing organization: Institut fuer Molekulare Biologie (IMB Mainz). Publication: Ubiquiton-An inducible, linkage-specific polyubiquitylation tool. Renz C, Asimaki E, Meister C, Albanese V, Petriukov K, Krapoth NC, Wegmann S, Wollscheid HP, Wong RP, Fulzele A, Chen JX, Leon S, Ulrich HD. Mol Cell. 2024 Jan 18;84(2):386-400.e11. doi: 10.1016/j.molcel.2023.11.016. Epub 2023 Dec 15. PubMed 38103558.
Backbone
  Vector backbone: pcDNA5-FRT/TO
  Vector type: Mammalian Expression
  Selectable markers: Hygromycin
Growth in bacteria
  Bacterial resistance: Ampicillin, 100 μg/mL
  Growth temperature: 37°C
  Growth strain: Top10
  Copy number: High Copy
Gene/Insert
  Gene/Insert name: EGFR*
  Species: H. sapiens (human), S. cerevisiae (budding yeast)
  Entrez Gene: EGFR (a.k.a. ERBB, ERBB1, ERRP, HER1, NISBD2, NNCIS, PIG61, mENA)
  Tag / fusion protein: CUbo-6xHis (C terminal on insert)
  Cloning method: Unknown
Terms and licenses: Academic/Nonprofit Terms; Industry Terms: Not Available to Industry
Depositor comments: pHU5143; cloning method: site-directed mutagenesis; CUbo codon-optimized for mammalian cells
How to cite: pcDNA5-FRT-TO-EGFR*-CUbo-His6 was a gift from Helle Ulrich (Addgene plasmid # 212819 ; http://n2t.net/addgene:212819 ; RRID:Addgene_212819)
