[The description below was written by a language model from this plasmid's Addgene catalogue record and pLannotate feature annotations shown in this document.]
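Description:
pcDNA5-FRT-TO-EGFR*-CUbo-His6 is a mammalian expression plasmid built on the pcDNA5-FRT/TO backbone for constitutive or doxycycline-inducible production of a modified human EGFR fusion. It is maintained in E. coli through a high-copy ColE1/pUC-type origin with ampicillin resistance. The backbone also carries a partial f1 origin and remnants of lac regulatory sequence. For mammalian cells it provides an FRT site placed directly upstream of a hygromycin resistance coding sequence followed by an SV40 polyadenylation signal. In this arrangement, FLP-mediated integration into a matching genomic FRT locus typically places the marker under a resident promoter, allowing hygromycin selection of isogenic stable lines.

The expression cassette is driven by the CMV enhancer and promoter followed by tet operator sequences. Transcription is therefore constitutive in ordinary cells, but repressed and doxycycline-releasable in cells expressing the Tet repressor. The annotated open reading frame begins with a fragment of the EGFR precursor, so the receptor appears to be partial. The asterisk denotes an altered version generated by site-directed mutagenesis, though the record does not specify the changes. Next come FKBP12 (FKBP1A), a fragment of S. cerevisiae ubiquitin and a 6xHis tag, which presumably correspond to the "CUbo-His6" module, described as codon-optimized for mammalian cells. The feature table also detects a GFP (S65T)-type coding sequence immediately after the His tag and before the bGH polyadenylation signal. This is not mentioned in the catalogue entry, and the record does not show whether it is translated as part of the fusion.

The plasmid comes from work on Ubiquiton, an inducible, linkage-specific polyubiquitylation tool. The FKBP domain is consistent with a chemically induced dimerization step, with EGFR* apparently serving as the substrate to be modified.
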