Features (pLannotate 1.2.2; 25 found; start..end, strand, type, name):
     28..80      -  misc_feature   bom (fragment): basis of mobility region from pBR322
    235..614     +  enhancer       CMV enhancer: human cytomegalovirus immediate early enhancer
    615..818     +  promoter       CMV promoter: human cytomegalovirus (CMV) immediate early promoter
    820..839     +  promoter       PLtetO-1 promoter (fragment): modified phage lambda PL promoter with tet operator sites (Lutz and Bujard, 1997)
    841..860     +  promoter       PLtetO-1 promoter (fragment): modified phage lambda PL promoter with tet operator sites (Lutz and Bujard, 1997)
    868..901     +  promoter       TRE3GV promoter (fragment): 3rd-generation Tet-responsive promoter that can be activated by binding of Tet-On® 3G, optimized for retroviral and lentiviral vectors
    984..3022    +  CDS            EGFR (fragment): precursor of human epidermal growth factor receptor
   3048..3371    +  CDS            FKBP1A: FKB1A_HUMAN - Also known as FKBP1, FKBP12. Experimental evidence at protein level: Swiss-Prot protein existence level 1. Keeps in an inactive conformation TGFBR1, the TGF-beta type I serine/threonine kinase receptor, preventing TGF-beta receptor activation in absence of ligand. Recruits SMAD7 to ACVR1B which prevents the association of SMAD2 and SMAD3 with the activin receptor complex, thereby blocking the activin signal. May modulate the RYR1 calcium channel activity. PPIases accelerate the folding of proteins. It catalyzes the cis-trans isomerization of proline imidic peptide bonds in oligop
   3381..3504    +  CDS            ubiquitin (fragment): Saccharomyces cerevisiae ubiquitin
   3507..3524    +  CDS            7xHis (fragment): 6xHis affinity tag
   3528..4238    +  CDS            GFP (S65T): GFP (S65T) is a basic (constitutively fluorescent) green fluorescent protein published in 1995, derived from Aequorea victoria.
   4292..4516    +  polyA_signal   bGH poly(A) signal: bovine growth hormone polyadenylation signal
   4520..4541    +  promoter       SV40 promoter (fragment): SV40 enhancer and early promoter
   4562..4795    +  rep_origin     f1 ori (fragment) (sequence partly withheld): f1 bacteriophage origin of replication; arrow indicates direction of (+) strand synthesis
   4800..4847    +  protein_bind   FRT: FLP-mediated recombination occurs in the 8-bp core sequence TCTAGAAA (Turan and Bode, 2011). FLP recombinase from the Saccharomyces cerevisiae 2μ plasmid
   4855..5877    +  CDS            HygR: aminoglycoside phosphotransferase from E. coli; aph(4)-Ia; confers resistance to hygromycin
   5887..6012    +  CDS            ble (fragment): BLE_KLEPN - Experimental evidence at protein level: Swiss-Prot protein existence level 1. Binding protein with a strong affinity to the bleomycin family of antibiotics. Binds to CL990; an antimitotic-antibiotic compound. From Klebsiella pneumoniae.
   6007..6128    +  polyA_signal   SV40 poly(A) signal: SV40 polyadenylation signal
   6201..6217    -  protein_bind   lac operator: The lac repressor binds to the lac operator to inhibit transcription in E. coli. This inhibition can be relieved by adding lactose or isopropyl-β-D-thiogalactopyranoside (IPTG). lac repressor encoded by lacI
   6225..6255    -  promoter       lac promoter: promoter for the E. coli lac operon
   6270..6291    -  protein_bind   CAP binding site: CAP binding activates transcription in the presence of cAMP. E. coli catabolite activator protein
   6304..6396    -  CDS            lacI (fragment): lac repressor; lacI; The lac repressor binds to the lac operator to inhibit transcription in E. coli. This inhibition can be relieved by adding lactose or isopropyl-β-D-thiogalactopyranoside (IPTG).
   6579..7167    -  rep_origin     ori: high-copy-number ColE1/pMB1/pBR322/pUC origin of replication
   7338..8198    -  CDS            AmpR: β-lactamase; bla; confers resistance to ampicillin, carbenicillin, and related antibiotics
   8199..8303    -  promoter       AmpR promoter: bla
>Addgene plasmid #212819 | pcDNA5-FRT-TO-EGFR*-CUbo-His6 | addgene full sequence | sequence record 418933 | Addgene NGS Result
GACGGATCGGGAGATCTCCCGATCCCCTATGGTGCACTCTCAGTACAATCTGCTCTGATGCCGCATAGTT
AAGCCAGTATCTGCTCCCTGCTTGTGTGTTGGAGGTCGCTGAGTAGTGCGCGAGCAAAATTTAAGCTACA
ACAAGGCAAGGCTTGACCGACAATTGCATGAAGAATCTGCTTAGGGTTAGGCGTTTTGCGCTGCTTCGCG
ATGTACGGGCCAGATATACGCGTTGACATTGATTATTGACTAGTTATTAATAGTAATCAATTACGGGGTC
ATTAGTTCATAGCCCATATATGGAGTTCCGCGTTACATAACTTACGGTAAATGGCCCGCCTGGCTGACCG
CCCAACGACCCCCGCCCATTGACGTCAATAATGACGTATGTTCCCATAGTAACGCCAATAGGGACTTTCC
ATTGACGTCAATGGGTGGAGTATTTACGGTAAACTGCCCACTTGGCAGTACATCAAGTGTATCATATGCC
AAGTACGCCCCCTATTGACGTCAATGACGGTAAATGGCCCGCCTGGCATTATGCCCAGTACATGACCTTA
TGGGACTTTCCTACTTGGCAGTACATCTACGTATTAGTCATCGCTATTACCATGGTGATGCGGTTTTGGC
AGTACATCAATGGGCGTGGATAGCGGTTTGACTCACGGGGATTTCCAAGTCTCCACCCCATTGACGTCAA
TGGGAGTTTGTTTTGGCACCAAAATCAACGGGACTTTCCAAAATGTCGTAACAACTCCGCCCCATTGACG
CAAATGGGCGGTAGGCGTGTACGGTGGGAGGTCTATATAAGCAGAGCTCTCCCTATCAGTGATAGAGATC
TCCCTATCAGTGATAGAGATCGTCGACGAGCTCGTTTAGTGAACCGTCAGATCGCCTGGAGACGCCATCC
ACGCTGTTTTGACCTCCATAGAAGACACCGGGACCGATCCAGCCTCCGGACTCTAGCGTTTAAACTTAAG
CTTATGCGACCCTCCGGGACGGCCGGGGCAGCGCTCCTGGCGCTGCTGGCTGCGCTCTGCCCGGCGAGTC
GGGCTCTGGAGGAAAAGAAAGTTTGCCAAGGCACGAGTAACAAGCTCACGCAGTTGGGCACTTTTGAAGA
TCATTTTCTCAGCCTCCAGAGGATGTTCAATAACTGTGAGGTGGTCCTTGGGAATTTGGAAATTACCTAT
GTGCAGAGGAATTATGATCTTTCCTTCTTAAAGACCATCCAGGAGGTGGCTGGTTATGTCCTCATTGCCC
TCAACACAGTGGAGCGAATTCCTTTGGAAAACCTGCAGATCATCAGAGGAAATATGTACTACGAAAATTC
CTATGCCTTAGCAGTCTTATCTAACTATGATGCAAATAAAACCGGACTGAAGGAGCTGCCCATGAGAAAT
TTACAGGAAATCCTGCATGGCGCCGTGCGGTTCAGCAACAACCCTGCCCTGTGCAACGTGGAGAGCATCC
AGTGGCGGGACATAGTCAGCAGTGACTTTCTCAGCAACATGTCGATGGACTTCCAGAACCACCTGGGCAG
CTGCCAAAAGTGTGATCCAAGCTGTCCCAATGGGAGCTGCTGGGGTGCAGGAGAGGAGAACTGCCAGAAA
CTGACCAAAATCATCTGTGCCCAGCAGTGCTCCGGGCGCTGCCGTGGCAAGTCCCCCAGTGACTGCTGCC
ACAACCAGTGTGCTGCAGGCTGCACAGGCCCCCGGGAGAGCGACTGCCTGGTCTGCCGCAAATTCCGAGA
CGAAGCCACGTGCAAGGACACCTGCCCCCCACTCATGCTCTACAACCCCACCACGTACCAGATGGATGTG
AACCCCGAGGGCAAATACAGCTTTGGTGCCACCTGCGTGAAGAAGTGTCCCCGTAATTATGTGGTGACAG
ATCACGGCTCGTGCGTCCGAGCCTGTGGGGCCGACAGCTATGAGATGGAGGAAGACGGCGTCCGCAAGTG
TAAGAAGTGCGAAGGGCCTTGCCGCAAAGTGTGTAACGGAATAGGTATTGGTGAATTTAAAGACTCACTC
TCCATAAATGCTACGAATATTAAACACTTCAAAAACTGCACCTCCATCAGTGGCGATCTCCACATCCTGC
CGGTGGCATTTAGGGGTGACTCCTTCACACATACTCCTCCTCTGGATCCACAGGAACTGGATATTCTGAA
AACCGTAAAGGAAATCACAGGGTTTTTGCTGATTCAGGCTTGGCCTGAAAACAGGACGGACCTCCATGCC
TTTGAGAACCTAGAAATCATACGCGGCAGGACCAAGCAACATGGTCAGTTTTCTCTTGCAGTCGTCAGCC
TGAACATAACATCCTTGGGATTACGCTCCCTCAAGGAGATAAGTGATGGAGATGTGATAATTTCAGGAAA
CAAAAATTTGTGCTATGCAAATACAATAAACTGGAAAAAACTGTTTGGGACCTCCGGTCAGAAAACCAAA
ATTATAAGCAACAGAGGTGAAAACAGCTGCAAGGCCACAGGCCAGGTCTGCCATGCCTTGTGCTCCCCCG
AGGGCTGCTGGGGCCCGGAGCCCAGGGACTGCGTCTCTTGCCGGAATGTCAGCCGAGGCAGGGAATGCGT
GGACAAGTGCAACCTTCTGGAGGGTGAGCCAAGGGAGTTTGTGGAGAACTCTGAGTGCATACAGTGCCAC
CCAGAGTGCCTGCCTCAGGCCATGAACATCACCTGCACAGGACGGGGACCAGACAACTGTATCCAGTGTG
CCCACTACATTGACGGCCCCCACTGCGTCAAGACCTGCCCGGCAGGAGTCATGGGAGAAAACAACACCCT
GGTCTGGAAGTACGCAGACGCCGGCCATGTGTGCCACCTGTGCCATCCAAACTGCACCTACGGATGCACT
GGGCCAGGTCTTGAAGGCTGTCCAACGAATGGGCCTAAGATCCCATCGATAGCCACTGGGATGGTGGGGG
CCCTCCTCTTGCTGCTGGTGGTGGCCCTGGGGATCGGCCTCTTCATGCGAAGGCGCCACATCGTTCGGAA
GCGCACGCTGCGTCGACTGGGTACCGAGCTCGGATCCATGGGAGTGCAGGTGGAAACCATCTCCCCAGGA
GACGGGCGCACCTTCCCCAAGCGCGGCCAGACCTGCGTGGTGCACTACACCGGGATGCTTGAAGATGGAA
AGAAATTTGATTCCTCCCGGGACAGAAACAAGCCCTTTAAGTTTATGCTAGGCAAGCAGGAGGTGATCCG
AGGCTGGGAAGAAGGGGTTGCCCAGATGAGTGTGGGTCAGAGAGCCAAACTGACTATATCTCCAGATTAT
GCCTATGGTGCCACTGGGCACCCAGGCATCATCCCACCACATGCCACTCTCGTCTTCGATGTGGAGCTTC
TAAAACTGGAAGGGTCGACCGGTATCCCTCCAGATCAACAAAGATTGATCTTTGCCGGTAAGCAGCTAGA
AGACGGTAGAACGCTGTCTGATTACAACATTCAGAAGGAGTCCACCTTACATCTTGTGCTAAGGCTAAGA
GGTGTTCATCACCATCACCATCACTAAAGTAAAGGAGAAGAACTTTTCACTGGAGTTGTCCCAATTCTTG
TTGAATTAGATGGTGATGTTAATGGGCACAAATTTTCTGTCAGTGGAGAGGGTGAAGGTGATGCAACATA
CGGAAAACTTACCCTTAAATTTATTTGCACTACTGGAAAACTACCTGTTCCATGGCCAACACTGGTCACC
ACTTTCACTTATGGTGTTCAATGCTTCTCGAGATACCCAGACCATATGAAACGGCATGACTTTTTCAAGA
GTGCCATGCCCGAAGGTTATGTACAGGAAAGAACTATATTTTTCAAAGATGACGGGAACTACAAGACACG
TGCTGAAGTCAAGTTTGAAGGTGATACCCTTGTTAATAGAATCGAGTTAAAAGGTATTGATTTTAAAGAA
GATGGAAACATTCTTGGACACAAATTGGAATACAACTATAACTCACACAATGTATACATCATGGCAGACA
AACAAAAGAATGGAATCAAAGCTAACTTCAAAATTAGACACAACATTGAAGATGGAAGCGTTCAACTAGC
AGACCATTATCAACAAAATACTCCAATTGGCGATGGCCCTGTCCTTTTACCAGACAACCATTACCTGTCC
ACACAATCTGCCCTTTCGAAAGATCCCAACGAAAAGAGAGACCACATGGTCCTTCTTGAGTTTGTAACAG
CTGCTGGGATTACACATGGCATGGATGAACTATACAAATAAGCGGCCGCTCGAGTCTAGAGGGCCCGTTT
AAACCCGCTGATCAGCCTCGACTGTGCCTTCTAGTTGCCAGCCATCTGTTGTTTGCCCCTCCCCCGTGCC
TTCCTTGACCCTGGAAGGTGCCACTCCCACTGTCCTTTCCTAATAAAATGAGGAAATTGCATCGCATTGT
CTGAGTAGGTGTCATTCTATTCTGGGGGGTGGGGTGGGGCAGGACAGCAAGGGGGAGGATTGGGAAGACA
ATAGCAGGCATGCTGGGGATGCGGTGGGCTCTATGGCTTCTGAGGCGGAAAGAACCAGCTGGGGCTCTAG
GGGGTATCCCC
[124 nt withheld, positions 4562-4685]
C
[91 nt withheld, positions 4687-4777]
AGGGTGATGGTTCACGTACCTAGAAGTTCCTATTCCGAAGTTCCTATTCTCTAGAAAGTATAGGAACTTC
CTTGGCCAAAAAGCCTGAACTCACCGCGACGTCTGTCGAGAAGTTTCTGATCGAAAAGTTCGACAGCGTC
TCCGACCTGATGCAGCTCTCGGAGGGCGAAGAATCTCGTGCTTTCAGCTTCGATGTAGGAGGGCGTGGAT
ATGTCCTGCGGGTAAATAGCTGCGCCGATGGTTTCTACAAAGATCGTTATGTTTATCGGCACTTTGCATC
GGCCGCGCTCCCGATTCCGGAAGTGCTTGACATTGGGGAATTCAGCGAGAGCCTGACCTATTGCATCTCC
CGCCGTGCACAGGGTGTCACGTTGCAAGACCTGCCTGAAACCGAACTGCCCGCTGTTCTGCAGCCGGTCG
CGGAGGCCATGGATGCGATCGCTGCGGCCGATCTTAGCCAGACGAGCGGGTTCGGCCCATTCGGACCGCA
AGGAATCGGTCAATACACTACATGGCGTGATTTCATATGCGCGATTGCTGATCCCCATGTGTATCACTGG
CAAACTGTGATGGACGACACCGTCAGTGCGTCCGTCGCGCAGGCTCTCGATGAGCTGATGCTTTGGGCCG
AGGACTGCCCCGAAGTCCGGCACCTCGTGCACGCGGATTTCGGCTCCAACAATGTCCTGACGGACAATGG
CCGCATAACAGCGGTCATTGACTGGAGCGAGGCGATGTTCGGGGATTCCCAATACGAGGTCGCCAACATC
TTCTTCTGGAGGCCGTGGTTGGCTTGTATGGAGCAGCAGACGCGCTACTTCGAGCGGAGGCATCCGGAGC
TTGCAGGATCGCCGCGGCTCCGGGCGTATATGCTCCGCATTGGTCTTGACCAACTCTATCAGAGCTTGGT
TGACGGCAATTTCGATGATGCAGCTTGGGCGCAGGGTCGATGCGACGCAATCGTCCGATCCGGAGCCGGG
ACTGTCGGGCGTACACAAATCGCCCGCAGAAGCGCGGCCGTCTGGACCGATGGCTGTGTAGAAGTACTCG
CCGATAGTGGAAACCGACGCCCCAGCACTCGTCCGAGGGCAAAGGAATAGCACGTACTACGAGATTTCGA
TTCCACCGCCGCCTTCTATGAAAGGTTGGGCTTCGGAATCGTTTTCCGGGACGCCGGCTGGATGATCCTC
CAGCGCGGGGATCTCATGCTGGAGTTCTTCGCCCACCCCAACTTGTTTATTGCAGCTTATAATGGTTACA
AATAAAGCAATAGCATCACAAATTTCACAAATAAAGCATTTTTTTCACTGCATTCTAGTTGTGGTTTGTC
CAAACTCATCAATGTATCTTATCATGTCTGTATACCGTCGACCTCTAGCTAGAGCTTGGCGTAATCATGG
TCATAGCTGTTTCCTGTGTGAAATTGTTATCCGCTCACAATTCCACACAACATACGAGCCGGAAGCATAA
AGTGTAAAGCCTGGGGTGCCTAATGAGTGAGCTAACTCACATTAATTGCGTTGCGCTCACTGCCCGCTTT
CCAGTCGGGAAACCTGTCGTGCCAGCTGCATTAATGAATCGGCCAACGCGCGGGGAGAGGCGGTTTGCGT
ATTGGGCGCTCTTCCGCTTCCTCGCTCACTGACTCGCTGCGCTCGGTCGTTCGGCTGCGGCGAGCGGTAT
CAGCTCACTCAAAGGCGGTAATACGGTTATCCACAGAATCAGGGGATAACGCAGGAAAGAACATGTGAGC
AAAAGGCCAGCAAAAGGCCAGGAACCGTAAAAAGGCCGCGTTGCTGGCGTTTTTCCATAGGCTCCGCCCC
CCTGACGAGCATCACAAAAATCGACGCTCAAGTCAGAGGTGGCGAAACCCGACAGGACTATAAAGATACC
AGGCGTTTCCCCCTGGAAGCTCCCTCGTGCGCTCTCCTGTTCCGACCCTGCCGCTTACCGGATACCTGTC
CGCCTTTCTCCCTTCGGGAAGCGTGGCGCTTTCTCATAGCTCACGCTGTAGGTATCTCAGTTCGGTGTAG
GTCGTTCGCTCCAAGCTGGGCTGTGTGCACGAACCCCCCGTTCAGCCCGACCGCTGCGCCTTATCCGGTA
ACTATCGTCTTGAGTCCAACCCGGTAAGACACGACTTATCGCCACTGGCAGCAGCCACTGGTAACAGGAT
TAGCAGAGCGAGGTATGTAGGCGGTGCTACAGAGTTCTTGAAGTGGTGGCCTAACTACGGCTACACTAGA
AGAACAGTATTTGGTATCTGCGCTCTGCTGAAGCCAGTTACCTTCGGAAAAAGAGTTGGTAGCTCTTGAT
CCGGCAAACAAACCACCGCTGGTAGCGGTGGTTTTTTTGTTTGCAAGCAGCAGATTACGCGCAGAAAAAA
AGGATCTCAAGAAGATCCTTTGATCTTTTCTACGGGGTCTGACGCTCAGTGGAACGAAAACTCACGTTAA
GGGATTTTGGTCATGAGATTATCAAAAAGGATCTTCACCTAGATCCTTTTAAATTAAAAATGAAGTTTTA
AATCAATCTAAAGTATATATGAGTAAACTTGGTCTGACAGTTACCAATGCTTAATCAGTGAGGCACCTAT
CTCAGCGATCTGTCTATTTCGTTCATCCATAGTTGCCTGACTCCCCGTCGTGTAGATAACTACGATACGG
GAGGGCTTACCATCTGGCCCCAGTGCTGCAATGATACCGCGAGACCCACGCTCACCGGCTCCAGATTTAT
CAGCAATAAACCAGCCAGCCGGAAGGGCCGAGCGCAGAAGTGGTCCTGCAACTTTATCCGCCTCCATCCA
GTCTATTAATTGTTGCCGGGAAGCTAGAGTAAGTAGTTCGCCAGTTAATAGTTTGCGCAACGTTGTTGCC
ATTGCTACAGGCATCGTGGTGTCACGCTCGTCGTTTGGTATGGCTTCATTCAGCTCCGGTTCCCAACGAT
CAAGGCGAGTTACATGATCCCCCATGTTGTGCAAAAAAGCGGTTAGCTCCTTCGGTCCTCCGATCGTTGT
CAGAAGTAAGTTGGCCGCAGTGTTATCACTCATGGTTATGGCAGCACTGCATAATTCTCTTACTGTCATG
CCATCCGTAAGATGCTTTTCTGTGACTGGTGAGTACTCAACCAAGTCATTCTGAGAATAGTGTATGCGGC
GACCGAGTTGCTCTTGCCCGGCGTCAATACGGGATAATACCGCGCCACATAGCAGAACTTTAAAAGTGCT
CATCATTGGAAAACGTTCTTCGGGGCGAAAACTCTCAAGGATCTTACCGCTGTTGAGATCCAGTTCGATG
TAACCCACTCGTGCACCCAACTGATCTTCAGCATCTTTTACTTTCACCAGCGTTTCTGGGTGAGCAAAAA
CAGGAAGGCAAAATGCCGCAAAAAAGGGAATAAGGGCGACACGGAAATGTTGAATACTCATACTCTTCCT
TTTTCAATATTATTGAAGCATTTATCAGGGTTATTGTCTCATGAGCGGATACATATTTGAATGTATTTAG
AAAAATAAACAAATAGGGGTTCCGCGCACATTTCCCCGAAAAGTGCCACCTGACGTC
